>Addgene plasmid #14399 | pAG304GAL-Cerulean-ccdB | depositor full sequence | sequence record 8062 | Author sequence
TCGCGCGTTTCGGTGATGACGGTGAAAACCTCTGACACATGCAGCTCCCGGAGACGGTCACAGCTTGTCT
GTAAGCGGATGCCGGGAGCAGACAAGCCCGTCAGGGCGCGTCAGCGGGTGTTGGCGGGTGTCGGGGCTGG
CTTAACTATGCGGCATCAGAGCAGATTGTACTGAGAGTGCACCAAACGACATTACTATATATATAATATA
GGAAGCATTTAATAGACAGCATCGTAATATATGTGTACTTTGCAGTTATGACGCCAGATGGCAGTAGTGG
AAGATATTCTTTATTGAAAAATAGCTTGTCACCTTACGTACAATCTTGATCCGGAGCTTTTCTTTTTTTG
CCGATTAAGAATTAATTCGGTCGAAAAAAGAAAAGGAGAGGGCCAAGAGGGAGGGCATTGGTGACTATTG
AGCACGTGAGTATACGTGATTAAGCACACAAAGGCAGCTTGGAGTATGTCTGTTATTAATTTCACAGGTA
GTTCTGGTCCATTGGTGAAAGTTTGCGGCTTGCAGAGCACAGAGGCCGCAGAATGTGCTCTAGATTCCGA
TGCTGACTTGCTGGGTATTATATGTGTGCCCAATAGAAAGAGAACAATTGACCCGGTTATTGCAAGGAAA
ATTTCAAGTCTTGTAAAAGCATATAAAAATAGTTCAGGCACTCCGAAATACTTGGTTGGCGTGTTTCGTA
ATCAACCTAAGGAGGATGTTTTGGCTCTGGTCAATGATTACGGCATTGATATCGTCCAACTGCATGGAGA
TGAGTCGTGGCAAGAATACCAAGAGTTCCTCGGTTTGCCAGTTATTAAAAGACTCGTATTTCCAAAAGAC
TGCAACATACTACTCAGTGCAGCTTCACAGAAACCTCATTCGTTTATTCCCTTGTTTGATTCAGAAGCAG
GTGGGACAGGTGAACTTTTGGATTGGAACTCGATTTCTGACTGGGTTGGAAGGCAAGAGAGCCCCGAAAG
CTTACATTTTATGTTAGCTGGTGGACTGACGCCAGAAAATGTTGGTGATGCGCTTAGATTAAATGGCGTT
ATTGGTGTTGATGTAAGCGGAGGTGTGGAGACAAATGGTGTAAAAGACTCTAACAAAATAGCAAATTTCG
TCAAAAATGCTAAGAAATAGGTTATTACTGAGTAGTATTTATTTAAGTATTGTTTGTGCACTTGCCTGCG
GTGTGAAATACCGCACAGATGCGTAAGGAGAAAATACCGCATCAGGAAATTGTAAACGTTAATATTTTGT
TAAAATTCGCGTTAAATTTTTGTTAAATCAGCTCATTTTTTAACCAATAGGCCGAAATCGGCAAAATCCC
TTATAAATCAAAAGAATAGACCGAGATAGGGT
[37 nt withheld, positions 1363-1399]
AAAGAACGTGGACTCCAACGTCAAAGG
[49 nt withheld, positions 1427-1475]
T
[91 nt withheld, positions 1477-1567]
G
[124 nt withheld, positions 1569-1692]
CGCGCCATTCGCCATTCAGGCTGCGCAACTGTTGGGAAGGGCGATCGGTGCGGGCCTCTTCGCTATTACG
CCAGCTGGCGAAGGGGGGATGTGCTGCAAGGCGATTAAGTTGGGTAACGCCAGGGTTTTCCCAGTCACGA
CGTTGTAAAACGACGGCCAGTGAATTGTAATACGACTCACTATAGGGCGAATTGGAGCTCTAGTACGGAT
TAGAAGCCGCCGAGCGGGCGACAGCCCTCCGACGGAAGACTCTCCTCCGTGCGTCCTCGTCTTCACCGGT
CGCGTTCCTGAAACGCAGATGTGCCTCGCGCCGCACTGCTCCGAACAATAAAGATTCTACAATACTAGCT
TTTATGGTTATGAAGAGGAAAAATTGGCAGTAACCTGGCCCCACAAACCTTCAAATTAACGAATCAAATT
AACAACCATAGGATGATAATGCGATTAGTTTTTTAGCCTTATTTCTGGGGTAATTAATCAGCGAAGCGAT
GATTTTTGATCTATTAACAGATATATAAATGGAAAAGCTGCATAACCACTTTAACTAATACTTTCAACAT
TTTCAGTTTGTATTACTTCTTATTCAAATGTCATAAAAGTATCAACAAAAAATTGTTAATATACCTCTAT
ACTTTAACGTCAAGGAGAAAAAACCCCGGATTCTAGAACTAGTGGATCCCCCGGGACAAAATGGTGAGCA
AGGGCGAGGAGCTGTTCACCGGGGTGGTGCCCATCCTGGTCGAGCTGGACGGCGACGTAAACGGCCACAA
GTTCAGCGTGTCCGGCGAGGGCGAGGGCGATGCCACCTACGGCAAGCTGACCCTGAAGTTCATCTGCACC
ACCGGCAAGCTGCCCGTGCCCTGGCCCACCCTCGTGACCACCCTGACCTGGGGCGTGCAGTGCTTCGCCC
GCTACCCCGACCACATGAAGCAGCACGACTTCTTCAAGTCCGCCATGCCCGAAGGCTACGTCCAGGAGCG
CACCATCTTCTTCAAGGACGACGGCAACTACAAGACCCGCGCCGAGGTGAAGTTCGAGGGCGACACCCTG
GTGAACCGCATCGAGCTGAAGGGCATCGACTTCAAGGAGGACGGCAACATCCTGGGGCACAAGCTGGAGT
ACAACTACATCAGCGACAACGTCTATATCACCGCCGACAAGCAGAAGAACGGCATCAAGGCCAACTTCAA
GATCCGCCACAACATCGAGGACGGCAGCGTGCAGCTCGCCGACCACTACCAGCAGAACACCCCCATCGGC
GACGGCCCCGTGCTGCTGCCCGACAACCACTACCTGAGCACCCAGTCCAAGCTGAGCAAAGACCCCAACG
AGAAGCGCGATCACATGGTCCTGCTGGAGTTCGTGACCGCCGCCGGGATCACTCTCGGCATGGACGAGCT
GTACAAGGGTGGACCAGGTGGTGGACATCAAACAAGTTTGTACAAAAAAGCTGAACGAGAAACGTAAAAT
GATATAAATATCAATATATTAAATTAGATTTTGCATAAAAAACAGACTACATAATACTGTAAAACACAAC
ATATCCAGTCACTATGGCGGCCGCATTAGGCACCCCAGGCTTTACACTTTATGCTTCCGGCTCGTATAAT
GTGTGGATTTTGAGTTAGGATCCGTCGAGATTTTCAGGAGCTAAGGAAGCTAAAATGGAGAAAAAAATCA
CTGGATATACCACCGTTGATATATCCCAATGGCATCGTAAAGAACATTTTGAGGCATTTCAGTCAGTTGC
TCAATGTACCTATAACCAGACCGTTCAGCTGGATATTACGGCCTTTTTAAAGACCGTAAAGAAAAATAAG
CACAAGTTTTATCCGGCCTTTATTCACATTCTTGCCCGCCTGATGAATGCTCATCCGGAATTCCGTATGG
CAATGAAAGACGGTGAGCTGGTGATATGGGATAGTGTTCACCCTTGTTACACCGTTTTCCATGAGCAAAC
TGAAACGTTTTCATCGCTCTGGAGTGAATACCACGACGATTTCCGGCAGTTTCTACACATATATTCGCAA
GATGTGGCGTGTTACGGTGAAAACCTGGCCTATTTCCCTAAAGGGTTTATTGAGAATATGTTTTTCGTCT
CAGCCAATCCCTGGGTGAGTTTCACCAGTTTTGATTTAAACGTGGCCAATATGGACAACTTCTTCGCCCC
CGTTTTCACCATGGGCAAATATTATACGCAAGGCGACAAGGTGCTGATGCCGCTGGCGATTCAGGTTCAT
CATGCCGTCTGTGATGGCTTCCATGTCGGCAGAATGCTTAATGAATTACAACAGTACTGCGATGAGTGGC
AGGGCGGGGCGTAAACGCCGCGTGGATCCGGCTTACTAAAAGCCAGATAACAGTATGCGTATTTGCGCGC
TGATTTTTGCGGTATAAGAATATATACTGATATGTATACCCGAAGTATGTCAAAAAGAGGTATGCTATGA
AGCAGCGTATTACAGTGACAGTTGACAGCGACAGCTATCAGTTGCTCAAGGCATATATGATGTCAATATC
TCCGGTCTGGTAAGCACAACCATGCAGAATGAAGCCCGTCGTCTGCGTGCCGAACGCTGGAAAGCGGAAA
ATCAGGAAGGGATGGCTGAGGTCGCCCGGTTTATTGAAATGAACGGCTCTTTTGCTGACGAGAACAGGGG
CTGGTGAAATGCAGTTTAAGGTTTACACCTATAAAAGAGAGAGCCGTTATCGTCTGTTTGTGGATGTACA
GAGTGATATTATTGACACGCCCGGGCGACGGATGGTGATCCCCCTGGCCAGTGCACGTCTGCTGTCAGAT
AAAGTCTCCCGTGAACTTTACCCGGTGGTGCATATCGGGGATGAAAGCTGGCGCATGATGACCACCGATA
TGGCCAGTGTGCCGGTCTCCGTTATCGGGGAAGAAGTGGCTGATCTCAGCCACCGCGAAAATGACATCAA
AAACGCCATTAACCTGATGTTCTGGGGAATATAAATGTCAGGCTCCCTTATACACAGCCAGTCTGCAGGT
CGACCATAGTGACTGGATATGTTGTGTTTTACAGTATTATGTAGTCTGTTTTTTATGCAAAATCTAATTT
AATATATTGATATTTATATCATTTTACGTTTCTCGTTCAGCTTTCTTGTACAAAGTGGTTCGATGTCATG
TAATTAGTTATGTCACGCTTACATTCACGCCCTCCCCCCACATCCGCTCTAACCGAAAAGGAAGGAGTTA
GACAACCTGAAGTCTAGGTCCCTATTTATTTTTTTATAGTTATGTTAGTATTAAGAACGTTATTTATATT
TCAAATTTTTCTTTTTTTTCTGTACAGACGCGTGTACGCATGTAACATTATACTGAAAACCTTGCTTGAG
AAGGTTTTGGGACGCTCGAAGGCTTTAATTTGCGGCCGGTACCCAGCTTTTGTTCCCTTTAGTGAGGGTT
AATTCCGAGCTTGGCGTAATCATGGTCATAGCTGTTTCCTGTGTGAAATTGTTATCCGCTCACAATTCCA
CACAACATAGGAGCCGGAAGCATAAAGTGTAAAGCCTGGGGTGCCTAATGAGTGAGGTAACTCACATTAA
TTGCGTTGCGCTCACTGCCCGCTTTCCAGTCGGGAAACCTGTCGTGCCAGCTGCATTAATGAATCGGCCA
ACGCGCGGGGAGAGGCGGTTTGCGTATTGGGCGCTCTTCCGCTTCCTCGCTCACTGACTCGCTGCGCTCG
GTCGTTCGGCTGCGGCGAGCGGTATCAGCTCACTCAAAGGCGGTAATACGGTTATCCACAGAATCAGGGG
ATAACGCAGGAAAGAACATGTGAGCAAAAGGCCAGCAAAAGGCCAGGAACCGTAAAAAGGCCGCGTTGCT
GGCGTTTTTCCATAGGCTCGGCCCCCCTGACGAGCATCACAAAAATCGACGCTCAAGTCAGAGGTGGCGA
AACCCGACAGGACTATAAAGATACCAGGCGTTCCCCCCTGGAAGCTCCCTCGTGCGCTCTCCTGTTCCGA
CCCTGCCGCTTACCGGATACCTGTCCGCCTTTCTCCCTTCGGGAAGCGTGGCGCTTTCTCAATGCTCACG
CTGTAGGTATCTCAGTTCGGTGTAGGTCGTTCGCTCCAAGCTGGGCTGTGTGCACGAACCCCCCGTTCAG
CCCGACCGCTGCGCCTTATCCGGTAACTATCGTCTTGAGTCCAACCCGGTAAGACACGACTTATCGCCAC
TGGCAGCAGCCACTGGTAACAGGATTAGCAGAGCGAGGTATGTAGGCGGTGCTACAGAGTTCTTGAAGTG
GTGGCCTAACTACGGCTACACTAGAAGGACAGTATTTGGTATCTGCGCTCTGCTGAAGCCAGTTACCTTC
GGAAAAAGAGTTGGTAGCTCTTGATCCGGCAAACAAACCACCGCTGGTAGCGGTGGTTTTTTTGTTTGCA
AGCAGCAGATTACGCGCAGAAAAAAAGGATCTCAAGAAGATCCTTTGATCTTTTCTACGGGGTCTGACGC
TCAGTGGAACGAAAACTCACGTTAAGGGATTTTGGTCATGAGATTATCAAAAAGGATCTTCACCTAGATC
CTTTTAAATTAAAAATGAAGTTTTAAATCAATCTAAAGTATATATGAGTAAACTTGGTCTGACAGTTACC
AATGCTTAATCAGTGAGGCACCTATCTCAGCGATCTGTCTATTTCGTTCATCCATAGTTGCCTGACTGCC
CGTCGTGTAGATAACTACGATACGGGAGGGCTTACCATCTGGCCCCAGTGCTGCAATGATACCGCGAGAC
CCACGCTCACCGGCTCCAGATTTATCAGCAATAAACCAGCCAGCCGGAAGGGCCGAGCGCAGAAGTGGTC
CTGCAACTTTATCCGCCTCCATCCAGTCTATTAATTGTTGCCGGGAAGCTAGAGTAAGTAGTTCGCCAGT
TAATAGTTTGCGCAACGTTGTTGCCATTGCTACAGGCATCGTGGTGTCACGCTCGTCGTTTGGTATGGCT
TCATTCAGCTCCGGTTCCCAACGATCAAGGCGAGTTACATGATCCCCCATGTTGTGAAAAAAAGCGGTTA
GCTCCTTCGGTCCTCCGATCGTTGTCAGAAGTAAGTTGGCCGCAGTGTTATCACTCATGGTTATGGCAGC
ACTGCATAATTCTCTTACTGTCATGCCATCCGTAAGATGCTTTTCTGTGACTGGTGAGTACTCAACCAAG
TCATTCTGAGAATAGTGTATGCGGCGACCGAGTTGCTCTTGCCCGGCGTCAATACGGGATAATACCGCGC
CACATAGCAGAACTTTAAAAGTGCTCATCATTGGAAAACGTTCTTCGGGGCGAAAACTCTCAAGGATCTT
ACCGCTGTTGAGATCCAGTTCGATGTAACCCACTCGTGCACCCAACTGATCTTCAGCATCTTTTACTTTC
ACCAGCGTTTCTGGGTGAGCAAAAACAGGAAGGCAAAATGCCGCAAAAAAGGGAATAAGGGCGACACGGA
AATGTTGAATACTCATACTCTTCCTTTTTCAATATTATTGAAGCATTTATCAGGGTTATTGTCTCATGAG
CGGATACATATTTGAATGTATTTAGAAAAATAAACAAATAGGGGTTCCGCGCACATTTCCCCGAAAAGTG
CCACCTGACGTCTAAGAAACCATTATTATCATGACATTAACCTATAAAAATAGGCGTATCACGAGGCCCT
TTCGTC
Features (pLannotate 1.2.2; 27 found; start..end, strand, type, name):
    137..184     +  misc_feature   bom (fragment): basis of mobility region from pBR322
    185..465     +  promoter       TRP1 promoter: S. cerevisiae TRP1
    466..1140    +  CDS            TRP1: phosphoribosylanthranilate isomerase, required for tryptophan biosynthesis; S. cerevisiae TRP1; yeast auxotrophic marker
   1187..1236    +  misc_feature   bom (fragment): basis of mobility region from pBR322
   1237..1692    -  rep_origin     f1 ori (sequence partly withheld): f1 bacteriophage origin of replication; arrow indicates direction of (+) strand synthesis
   1700..1857    -  CDS            lacZα (fragment): LacZα fragment of β-galactosidase; lacZ fragment
   1860..1878    +  promoter       T7 promoter: promoter for bacteriophage T7 RNA polymerase
   1898..2339    +  promoter       GAL1 promoter: S. cerevisiae GAL1; inducible promoter, regulated by Gal4
   2354..2377    +  misc_feature   MCS (fragment): pBluescript multiple cloning site
   2383..3099    +  CDS            SCFP3A: monomeric optimized variant of ECFP (Kremers et al., 2006) mammalian codon-optimized
   3124..3248    +  protein_bind   attR1: mutant version of attR; recombination site for the Gateway® LR reaction LR Clonase™
   3273..3303    +  promoter       lac UV5 promoter: E. coli lac promoter with an "up" mutation
   3327..3356    +  promoter       cat promoter (fragment): promoter of the E. coli cat gene encoding chloramphenicol acetyltransferase
   3357..4016    +  CDS            CmR: chloramphenicol acetyltransferase; cat; confers resistance to chloramphenicol
   4198..4356    +  CDS            ccdA (fragment): CCDA_ECO57 - Also known as H, letA. Experimental evidence at protein level: Swiss-Prot protein existence level 1. Antitoxin component of a type II toxin-antitoxin (TA) system which inhibits the post-segregational killing (PSK) of plasmid-free cells, also referred to as a plasmid addiction system. Binds to and blocks the activity of CcdB; will also remove bound CcdB protein from the CcdB-GyrA complex by forming a CcdA-CcdB complex, a process termed rejuvenation. Functions as a transcriptional corepressor for the ccdAB operon, repression also requires CcdB (By similarity). From Escherichia coli
   4361..4663    +  CDS            ccdB: CCDB_ECOLI - Also known as G, letB, letD. Experimental evidence at protein level: Swiss-Prot protein existence level 1. Toxic component of a type II toxin-antitoxin (TA) system, functioning in plasmid maintainence. Responsible for the post- segregational killing (PSK) of plasmid-free cells, also referred to as a plasmid addiction system. Half-life of over 2 hours. Cell killing by CcdB is accompanied by filamentation, defects in chromosome and plasmid segregation, defects in cell division, formation of anucleate cells, decreased DNA synthesis and plasmid loss. Interferes with the activity of DN
   4707..4831    -  protein_bind   attR2: mutant version of attR; recombination site for the Gateway® LR reaction LR Clonase™
   4838..5085    +  terminator     CYC1 terminator: S. cerevisiae CYC1; transcription terminator for CYC1
   5108..5126    -  promoter       T3 promoter: promoter for bacteriophage T3 RNA polymerase
   5171..5187    -  protein_bind   lac operator: The lac repressor binds to the lac operator to inhibit transcription in E. coli. This inhibition can be relieved by adding lactose or isopropyl-β-D-thiogalactopyranoside (IPTG). lac repressor encoded by lacI
   5195..5225    -  promoter       lac promoter: promoter for the E. coli lac operon
   5240..5261    -  protein_bind   CAP binding site: CAP binding activates transcription in the presence of cAMP. E. coli catabolite activator protein
   5274..5366    -  CDS            lacI (fragment): lac repressor; lacI; The lac repressor binds to the lac operator to inhibit transcription in E. coli. This inhibition can be relieved by adding lactose or isopropyl-β-D-thiogalactopyranoside (IPTG).
   5549..6137    -  rep_origin     ori: high-copy-number ColE1/pMB1/pBR322/pUC origin of replication
   6308..7168    -  CDS            AmpR: β-lactamase; bla; confers resistance to ampicillin, carbenicillin, and related antibiotics
   7169..7273    -  promoter       AmpR promoter: bla
   7368..35      +  CDS            rop (fragment) (across the origin): Rop protein, which maintains plasmids at low copy number; rop
