[The description below was written by a language model from this plasmid's Addgene catalogue record and pLannotate feature annotations shown in this document.]
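Description:
pAG304GAL-Cerulean-ccdB is an empty Gateway destination vector for galactose-inducible protein expression in Saccharomyces cerevisiae, built on the pRS304 backbone. It is an integrating plasmid: the annotation shows no yeast replication origin or centromere, so it must be inserted into the genome to be maintained, with the TRP1 gene under its own promoter serving as the auxotrophic marker in trp1 strains. In E. coli it replicates from a high-copy ColE1/pUC-type origin and carries ampicillin resistance (bla). An f1 origin and flanking T7 and T3 promoters, along with lacZα and lac regulatory remnants, are carried over from the pBluescript-derived backbone.

The expression unit runs from the Gal4-regulated GAL1 promoter through a cyan fluorescent protein coding sequence, then the Gateway cassette, and ends at the CYC1 terminator. The record names the fluorescent protein Cerulean, while the automated annotation matched it to the closely related ECFP variant SCFP3A. The cassette is bounded by attR1 and attR2 and contains a chloramphenicol acetyltransferase gene and the ccdB toxin gene, with a partial ccdA fragment. An LR Clonase reaction with an attL-flanked entry clone replaces this cassette with the gene of interest, placing it downstream of the fluorescent protein so that the product carries an N-terminal Cerulean tag. Because CcdB poisons gyrase in ordinary E. coli, unrecombined vector is counterselected after the reaction, and the empty vector must be propagated in ccdB-tolerant strains under chloramphenicol and ampicillin selection.

The plasmid belongs to a suite of yeast Gateway vectors designed for high-throughput genetic analysis, and suits stable, inducible expression and localisation of tagged proteins. The depositor notes that the full sequence is supplied for reference only and may not match the plasmid exactly.
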