Addgene plasmid #14399: pAG304GAL-Cerulean-ccdB
Purpose: (Empty Backbone)
Depositing lab: Susan Lindquist. Depositing organization: Whitehead Institute for Biomedical Research. Publication: A suite of Gateway cloning vectors for high-throughput genetic analysis in Saccharomyces cerevisiae. Alberti S, Gitler AD, Lindquist S. Yeast. 2007 Oct . 24(10):913-9. 10.1002/yea.1502 PubMed 17583893.
Backbone
  Vector backbone: pRS304
  Vector type: Yeast Expression ; Gateway Destination
  Selectable markers: TRP1
Growth in bacteria
  Bacterial resistance: Chloramphenicol and Ampicillin, 25 & 100 μg/mL
  Growth temperature: 37°C
  Growth strain: ccdB Survival
  Growth instructions: DB3.1, ccdB Survival
  Copy number: Unknown
Gene/Insert
  Gene/Insert name: None
  Tag / fusion protein: Cerulean (N terminal on backbone)
  Cloning method: Gateway Cloning
  Sequencing primers: 5′ EGFP-C
Terms and licenses: Academic/Nonprofit Terms; Industry Terms: Not Available to Industry
Depositor comments: Type of plasmid: integrating. This plasmid contains the Gateway technology from Invitrogen; Invitrogen requires purchasing of Gateway Clonase for carrying out the Gateway recombinational cloning reaction http://www.invitrogen.com Please note that the full plasmid sequence is provided as a reference only, and may not match the exact sequence of the plasmid.
How to cite: pAG304GAL-Cerulean-ccdB was a gift from Susan Lindquist (Addgene plasmid # 14399 ; http://n2t.net/addgene:14399 ; RRID:Addgene_14399)
