>Addgene plasmid #14399 | pAG304GAL-Cerulean-ccdB | addgene partial sequence | sequence record 21077 | 14399 with pRS_marker
GACATTACTATATATATAATATAGGGAAGCATTTAATAGAACAGCATCGTAATATATGTGTACTTTGCAG
TTATGACGCCAGATGGCAGTAGTGGAAGATATTCTTTATTGAAAAATAGCTTGTCACCTTACGTACAATC
TTGATCCGGAGCTTTTCTTTTTTTGCCGATTAAGAATTAATTCGGTCGAAAAAAGAAAAGGAGAGGGCCA
AGAGGGAGGGCATTGGTGACTATTGAGCACGTGAGTATACGTGATTAAGCACACAAAGGCAGCTTGGAGT
ATGTCTGTTATTAATTTCACAGGTAGTTCTGGTCCATTGGTGAAAGTTTGCGGCTTGCAGAGCACAGAGG
CCGCAGAATGTGCTCTAGATTCCGATGCTGACTTGCTGGGTATTATATGTGTGCCCAATAGAAAGAGAAC
AATTGACCCGGTTATTGCAAGGAAAATTTCAAGTCTTGTAAAAGCATATAAAAATAGTTCAGGCACTCCG
AAATACTTGGTTGGCGTGTTTCGTAATCAACCTAAGGAGGATGTTTTGGC
