>Addgene plasmid #14399 | pAG304GAL-Cerulean-ccdB | addgene partial sequence | sequence record 21078 | 14399 with EXFP-R
TAGCCTTCGGGCATGGCGGACTTGAAGAAGTCGTGCTGCTTCATGTGGTCGGGGTAGCGGGCGAAGCACT
GCACGCCCCAGGTCAGGGTGGTCACGAGGGTGGGCCAGGGCACGGGCAGCTTGCCGGTGGTGCAGATGAA
CTTCAGGGTCAGCTTGCCGTAGGTGGCATCGCCCTCGCCCTCGCCGGACACGCTGAACTTGTGGCCGTTT
ACGTCGCCGTCCAGCTCGACCAGGATGGGCACCACCCCGGTGAACAGCTCCTCGCCCTTGCTCACCATTT
TGTCCCGGGGGATCCACTAGTTCTAGAATCCGGGGTTTTTTCTCCTTGACGTTAAAGTATAGAGGTATAT
TAACAATTTTTTGTTGATACTTTTATTACATTTGAATAAGAAGTAATACAAACCGAAAATGTTGAAAGTA
TTAGTTAAAGTGGTTATGCAGTTTTTGCATTTATATATCTGTTAATAGATCAAAAATCATCGCTTCGCTG
ATTAATTACCC
